Addgene plasmid #223304: pTag4C_NLGN1-CTEV-2xHA
Purpose: constitutive expression of NLGN1 - CTEV fusion
Depositing lab: Michael Wehr. Publication: Polypharmacological profiling across protein target families and cellular pathways using the multiplexed cell-based assay platform safetyProfiler reveals efficacy, potency and side effects of drugs. Popovic L, Brankatschk B, Palladino G, Rossner MJ, Wehr MC. Biomed Pharmacother. 2024 Nov;180:117523. doi: 10.1016/j.biopha.2024.117523. Epub 2024 Oct 14. PubMed 39405910.
Backbone
  Vector backbone: pTag4C
  Vector type: Mammalian Expression
Growth in bacteria
  Bacterial resistance: Kanamycin, 50 μg/mL
  Growth temperature: 37°C
  Growth strain: DH5alpha
  Copy number: High Copy
Gene/Insert
  Gene/Insert name: Nlgn1 - CTEV
  Species: M. musculus (mouse)
  Entrez Gene: Nlgn1 (a.k.a. 6330415N05Rik, NL1, Nlg1, mKIAA1070)
  Tag / fusion protein: 2xHA (C terminal on insert)
  Cloning method: Gateway Cloning
Terms and licenses: Academic/Nonprofit Terms; Industry Terms: Not Available to Industry
How to cite: pTag4C_NLGN1-CTEV-2xHA was a gift from Michael Wehr (Addgene plasmid # 223304 ; http://n2t.net/addgene:223304 ; RRID:Addgene_223304)
