[The description below was written by a language model from this plasmid's Addgene catalogue record and pLannotate feature annotations shown in this document.]
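Description:
pTag4C_NLGN1-CTEV-2xHA is a 7,235 nt mammalian expression plasmid on the pTag4C backbone that constitutively expresses mouse neuroligin-1 (Nlgn1) fused to a C-terminal fragment of tobacco etch virus protease (CTEV) and a 2xHA epitope tag. It replicates in E. coli at high copy from a ColE1/pUC-type origin and also carries an f1 origin. Selection relies on a single NeoR/KanR (Tn5 aminoglycoside phosphotransferase) gene placed behind both a bacterial bla promoter and the SV40 enhancer/early promoter and followed by the HSV TK polyadenylation signal. This gives kanamycin resistance in bacteria, and the arrangement would also allow G418 selection in mammalian cells.

The expression cassette is driven by the human CMV immediate-early enhancer and promoter. The Nlgn1 coding sequence was inserted by Gateway cloning and is flanked by attB1 and attB2 sites. Downstream of attB2 lie a roughly 300 nt TEV protease fragment and the HA repeats (annotated as a partial 3xHA match, consistent with the 2xHA in the name). The unit ends with SV40 small t intron/large T-derived sequence and the SV40 poly(A) signal. T3 and T7 promoters, pBluescript polylinker remnants and a short FLAG-like match flank the insert as backbone leftovers.

Neuroligin-1 is a postsynaptic cell-surface adhesion protein that binds neurexins. Fusing it to a protease fragment fits split-TEV complementation assays, in which protease activity is reconstituted only when a partner carrying the complementary N-terminal fragment is brought close. The record itself states only constitutive expression of the fusion, but the associated publication describes a multiplexed cell-based platform for profiling drug effects across targets and pathways.
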