Features (pLannotate 1.2.2; 24 found; start..end, strand, type, name):
     67..370     +  enhancer       CMV enhancer: human cytomegalovirus immediate early enhancer
    371..574     +  promoter       CMV promoter: human cytomegalovirus (CMV) immediate early promoter
    620..638     +  promoter       T3 promoter: promoter for bacteriophage T3 RNA polymerase
    651..676     +  misc_feature   MCS (fragment): pBluescript multiple cloning site
    682..706     +  protein_bind   attB1: mutant version of attB; recombination site for the Gateway® BP reaction BP Clonase™
    709..3177    +  CDS            Nlgn1: NLGN1_MOUSE - Also known as Kiaa1070. Experimental evidence at protein level: Swiss-Prot protein existence level 1. Cell surface protein involved in cell-cell-interactions via its interactions with neurexin family members. Plays a role in synapse function and synaptic signal transmission, and probably mediates its effects by recruiting and clustering other synaptic proteins. May promote the initial formation of synapses, but is not essential for this. In vitro, triggers the de novo formation of presynaptic structures. May be involved in specification of excitatory synapses. Required to maintai
   3179..3203    -  protein_bind   attB2: mutant version of attB; recombination site for the Gateway® BP reaction BP Clonase™
   3241..3540    +  CDS            TEV protease (fragment): tobacco etch virus protease (Kapust et al., 2001)
   3553..3609    +  CDS            3xHA (fragment): three tandem HA epitope tags
   3619..3651    +  misc_feature   MCS (fragment): pBluescript multiple cloning site
   3660..3683    +  CDS            3xFLAG (fragment): three tandem FLAG® epitope tags
   3737..3755    -  promoter       T7 promoter: promoter for bacteriophage T7 RNA polymerase
   3765..3804    +  CDS            lacZα (fragment): LacZα fragment of β-galactosidase; lacZ fragment
   3814..3869    +  intron         small t intron (fragment): SV40 (simian virus 40) small t antigen intron
   3869..4006    +  CDS            large T antigen (fragment): large T antigen from SV40 (simian virus 40)
   4029..4150    +  polyA_signal   SV40 poly(A) signal: SV40 polyadenylation signal
   4184..4612    -  rep_origin     f1 ori (sequence partly withheld): f1 bacteriophage origin of replication; arrow indicates direction of (+) strand synthesis
   4639..4741    +  promoter       AmpR promoter: bla
   4745..5102    +  promoter       SV40 promoter: SV40 enhancer and early promoter
   5137..5931    +  CDS            NeoR/KanR: aminoglycoside phosphotransferase from Tn5; aph(3')-II (or nptII); confers resistance to neomycin, kanamycin, and G418 (Geneticin®)
   5952..6104    +  CDS            ble (fragment): BLE_KLEPN - Experimental evidence at protein level: Swiss-Prot protein existence level 1. Binding protein with a strong affinity to the bleomycin family of antibiotics. Binds to CL990; an antimitotic-antibiotic compound. From Klebsiella pneumoniae.
   6163..6210    +  polyA_signal   HSV TK poly(A) signal: herpes simplex virus thymidine kinase polyadenylation signal (Cole and Stacy, 1985)
   6301..6317    -  polyA_signal   bGH poly(A) signal (fragment): bovine growth hormone polyadenylation signal
   6539..7127    +  rep_origin     ori: high-copy-number ColE1/pMB1/pBR322/pUC origin of replication
>Addgene plasmid #223304 | pTag4C_NLGN1-CTEV-2xHA | addgene full sequence | sequence record 449410 | Addgene NGS Result
ATGCATTAGTTATTAATAGTAATCAATTACGGGGTCATTAGTTCATAGCCCATATATGGAGTTCCGCGTT
ACATAACTTACGGTAAATGGCCCGCCTGGCTGACCGCCCAACGACCCCCGCCCATTGACGTCAATAATGA
CGTATGTTCCCATAGTAACGCCAATAGGGACTTTCCATTGACGTCAATGGGTGGAGTATTTACGGTAAAC
TGCCCACTTGGCAGTACATCAAGTGTATCATATGCCAAGTACGCCCCCTATTGACGTCAATGACGGTAAA
TGGCCCGCCTGGCATTATGCCCAGTACATGACCTTATGGGACTTTCCTACTTGGCAGTACATCTACGTAT
TAGTCATCGCTATTACCATGGTGATGCGGTTTTGGCAGTACATCAATGGGCGTGGATAGCGGTTTGACTC
ACGGGGATTTCCAAGTCTCCACCCCATTGACGTCAATGGGAGTTTGTTTTGGCACCAAAATCAACGGGAC
TTTCCAAAATGTCGTAACAACTCCGCCCCATTGACGCAAATGGGCGGTAGGCGTGTACGGTGGGAGGTCT
ATATAAGCAGAGCTGGTTTAGTGAACCGTCAGATCCGCTAGCGATTACGCCAAGCTCGAAATTAACCCTC
ACTAAAGGGAACAAAAGCTGGAGCTCCACCGCGGTGGCGGCCGCTCGATCAACAAGTTTGTACAAAAAAG
CAGGCTCCATGGCACTTCCCAGATGCATGTGGCCAAATTATGTTTGGAGAGCTATGATGGCATGTGTGGT
CCACAGGGGATCCGGTGCCCCATTGACTCTCTGCTTGTTGGGATGTTTGCTACAGACTTTTCACGTACTC
TCTCAAAAGTATCCATACGACGTTCCGGACTACGCATTGGATGATGTAGACCCATTGGTTACTACTAACT
TTGGCAAGATTAGGGGAATTAAGAAAGAACTCAATAATGAAATTTTGGGTCCTGTCATTCAGTTTCTTGG
GGTTCCATATGCCGCTCCACCAACAGGAGAACATCGTTTCCAGCCTCCAGAACCACCATCTCCCTGGTCT
GACATCCGGAACGCCACTCAGTTTGCTCCTGTATGTCCCCAGAATATCATTGATGGCAGATTGCCTGAAG
TTATGCTTCCTGTGTGGTTCACTAATAACTTGGATGTGGTTTCATCATACGTCCAAGACCAGAGTGAAGA
CTGTCTATACTTAAACATCTATGTCCCAACTGAAGATGATATTCGGGACAGTGGGGGTCCCAAACCAGTG
ATGGTGTACATCCATGGCGGCTCTTACATGGAAGGTACTGGAAATCTGTATGATGGGAGTGTCTTGGCAA
GCTATGGCAATGTGATCGTCATCACAGTCAACTATCGGCTTGGGGTACTTGGCTTCTTGAGCACAGGGGA
TCAGGCTGCCAAAGGAAACTACGGGCTCCTTGACCTCATCCAGGCCCTAAGATGGACCAGCGAGAACATT
GGGTTCTTTGGTGGTGACCCCTTGCGAATCACTGTGTTTGGATCAGGCGCTGGGGGTTCATGTGTCAACC
TGCTGACTTTATCCCATTATTCTGAAGGACTTTTTCAACGAGCAATAGCTCAGAGTGGAACAGCCCTTTC
CAGCTGGGCTGTTAGTTTCCAGCCTGCAAAATACGCTAGAATTCTGGCCACAAAAGTTGGCTGCAATGTT
TCAGATACAGTAGAGTTAGTAGAATGCCTGCAGAAGAAGCCTTACAAAGAACTTGTTGATCAAGATGTTC
AACCAGCCCGATACCACATAGCCTTTGGACCTGTGATCGATGGTGATGTAATACCAGATGACCCTCAGAT
ACTGATGGAACAAGGAGAGTTCCTCAACTATGATATAATGTTGGGAGTTAACCAAGGGGAAGGGTTGAAG
TTTGTCGAAAATATAGTAGATAGTGATGATGGTGTATCAGCCAGTGATTTCGACTTTGCTGTTTCTAATT
TTGTTGATAATTTATATGGATATCCTGAAGGCAAAGATGTTTTGAGAGAAACCATTAAATTCATGTATAC
TGACTGGGCTGATCGCCATAATCCTGAAACTAGAAGGAAGACATTGTTGGCTTTGTTTACGGACCATCAA
TGGGTAGCACCTGCTGTGGCCACAGCAGACCTTCACTCGAACTTTGGCTCACCTACATACTTCTATGCCT
TTTATCATCATTGCCAAACAGATCAAGTTCCAGCTTGGGCTGATGCAGCTCATGGGGATGAGGTTCCCTA
TGTGTTGGGAATCCCCATGATTGGCCCTACAGAGTTATTTCCTTGCAATTTCTCCAAGAATGATGTGATG
TTGAGTGCAGTAGTAATGACATACTGGACGAATTTTGCTAAAACTGGTGACCCAAATCAACCAGTTCCTC
AAGACACAAAATTCATCCATACCAAACCCAACCGCTTTGAAGAAGTAGCATGGACCAGATATTCCCAGAA
AGACCAGCTTTATCTCCATATTGGATTAAAACCGAGAGTTAAAGAGCATTACAGAGCCAATAAGGTAAAT
CTCTGGCTGGAGCTGGTACCTCATCTGCATAATCTCAATGACATTTCTCAGTATACCTCGACAACAACTA
AAGTGCCATCCACGGACATCACTCTCAGACCTACAAGGAAGAATTCCACACCAGTCACATCAGCCTTTCC
CACTGCCAAACAGGATGATCCCAAGCAACAACCAAGCCCCTTCTCGGTGGATCAGAGGGACTACTCCACA
GAGCTAAGTGTCACTATCGCAGTGGGGGCCTCTCTGCTGTTTCTCAACATCTTGGCTTTTGCAGCCCTGT
ACTACAAGAAGGATAAGAGGAGACATGATGTCCACCGGAGGTGCAGCCCTCAGCGCACGACCACCAACGA
CCTAACCCATGCTCCAGAAGAGGAAATTATGTCTCTCCAAATGAAGCACACTGACTTGGATCACGAGTGT
GAGTCCATCCATCCACATGAGGTGGTTCTTCGGACCGCCTGTCCCCCAGATTATACTCTAGCTATGAGGA
GGTCACCTGATGATATTCCACTAATGACACCTAACACCATCACAATGATTCCCAACACTATACCAGGGAT
TCAGCCCTTACATACATTCAACACATTTACTGGAGGACAGAATAATACACTGCCCCATCCCCACCCACAC
CCCCATTCACATTCAACAACCAGGGTAGACCCAGCTTTCTTGTACAAAGTGGTTGATCGAGGAGGTGGAG
GTAGCGGAGGTGGAGGTAGCAAGAGCATGTCTAGCATGGTGTCAGACACTAGCTGCACATTCCCTTCATC
TGATGGTATATTCTGGAAGCATTGGATTCAAACCAAGGATGGGCAGTGTGGCAGTCCATTAGTATCAACT
AGAGATGGGTTCATTGTTGGTATACACTCAGCATCGAATTTCACCAACACAAACAATTATTTCACAAGCG
TGCCGAAAAACTTCATGGAATTGTTGACAAATCAGGAGGCGCAGCAGTGGGTTAGTGGTTGGCGATTAAA
CGCTGACTCAGTATTGTGGGGGGGCCATAAAGTTTTCATGCCCAAACCTGGCTACCCATACGATGTTCCT
GACTATGCGGGCTATCCCTATGACGTCCCGGACTATGCATGAAAGGGCGAATTCGATATCAAGCTTATCG
ATACCGTCGACAACTCGAGGATTACAAGGATGACGACGATAAGTAGGGCCCGGTACCTTAATTAATTAAG
GTACCAGGTAAGTGTACCCAATTCGCCCTATAGTGAGTCGTATTACAATTCACTCGATCGCCCTTCCCAA
CAGTTGCGCAGCCTGAATGGCGAATGGAGATCCAATTTTTAAGTGTATAATGTGTTAAACTACTGATTCT
AATTGTTTGTGTATTTTAGATTCACAGTCCCAAGGCTCATTTCAGGCCCCTCAGTCCTCACAGTCTGTTC
ATGATCATAATCAGCCATACCACATTTGTAGAGGTTTTACTTGCTTTAAAAAACCTCCCACACCTCCCCC
TGAACCTGAAACATAAAATGAATGCAATTGTTGTTGTTAACTTGTTTATTGCAGCTTATAATGGTTACAA
ATAAAGCAATAGCATCACAAATTTCACAAATAAAGCATTTTTTTCACTGCATTCTAGTTGTGGTTTGTCC
AAACTCATCAATGTATCTTAACGCGTAAATTGTAAGCGTTAATATTTTGTTAAAATTCGCGTTAAATTTT
TGTTAAATCAGCTCATTTTTTAACCAATAGGCCGAAATCGGCAAAATCCCTTATAAATCAAAAGAATAGA
CCGAGATAGGGT
[37 nt withheld, positions 4283-4319]
AAAGAACGTGGACTCCAACGTCAAAGG
[49 nt withheld, positions 4347-4395]
T
[91 nt withheld, positions 4397-4487]
G
[124 nt withheld, positions 4489-4612]
CAGGTGGCACTTTTCGGGGAAATGTGCGCGGAACCCCTATTTGTTTATTTTTCTAAATACATTCAAATAT
GTATCCGCTCATGAGACAATAACCCTGATAAATGCTTCAATAATATTGAAAAAGGAAGAATCCTGAGGCG
GAAAGAACCAGCTGTGGAATGTGTGTCAGTTAGGGTGTGGAAAGTCCCCAGGCTCCCCAGCAGGCAGAAG
TATGCAAAGCATGCATCTCAATTAGTCAGCAACCAGGTGTGGAAAGTCCCCAGGCTCCCCAGCAGGCAGA
AGTATGCAAAGCATGCATCTCAATTAGTCAGCAACCATAGTCCCGCCCCTAACTCCGCCCATCCCGCCCC
TAACTCCGCCCAGTTCCGCCCATTCTCCGCCCCATGGCTGACTAATTTTTTTTATTTATGCAGAGGCCGA
GGCCGCCTCGGCCTCTGAGCTATTCCAGAAGTAGTGAGGAGGCTTTTTTGGAGGCCTAGGCTTTTGCAAA
GATCGATCAAGAGACAGGATGAGGATCGTTTCGCATGATTGAACAAGATGGATTGCACGCAGGTTCTCCG
GCCGCTTGGGTGGAGAGGCTATTCGGCTATGACTGGGCACAACAGACAATCGGCTGCTCTGATGCCGCCG
TGTTCCGGCTGTCAGCGCAGGGGCGCCCGGTTCTTTTTGTCAAGACCGACCTGTCCGGTGCCCTGAATGA
ACTGCAAGACGAGGCAGCGCGGCTATCGTGGCTGGCCACGACGGGCGTTCCTTGCGCAGCTGTGCTCGAC
GTTGTCACTGAAGCGGGAAGGGACTGGCTGCTATTGGGCGAAGTGCCGGGGCAGGATCTCCTGTCATCTC
ACCTTGCTCCTGCCGAGAAAGTATCCATCATGGCTGATGCAATGCGGCGGCTGCATACGCTTGATCCGGC
TACCTGCCCATTCGACCACCAAGCGAAACATCGCATCGAGCGAGCACGTACTCGGATGGAAGCCGGTCTT
GTCGATCAGGATGATCTGGACGAAGAACATCAGGGGCTCGCGCCAGCCGAACTGTTCGCCAGGCTCAAGG
CGAGCATGCCCGACGGCGAGGATCTCGTCGTGACCCATGGCGATGCCTGCTTGCCGAATATCATGGTGGA
AAATGGCCGCTTTTCTGGATTCATCGACTGTGGCCGGCTGGGTGTGGCGGACCGCTATCAGGACATAGCG
TTGGCTACCCGTGATATTGCTGAAGAACTTGGCGGCGAATGGGCTGACCGCTTCCTCGTGCTTTACGGTA
TCGCCGCTCCCGATTCGCAGCGCATCGCCTTCTATCGCCTTCTTGACGAGTTCTTCTGAGCGGGACTCTG
GGGTTCGAAATGACCGACCAAGCGACGCCCAACCTGCCATCACGAGATTTCGATTCCACCGCCGCCTTCT
ATGAAAGGTTGGGCTTCGGAATCGTTTTCCGGGACGCCGGCTGGATGATCCTCCAGCGCGGGGATCTCAT
GCTGGAGTTCTTCGCCCACCCTAGGGGGAGGCTAACTGAAACACGGAAGGAGACAATACCGGAAGGAACC
CGCGCTATGACGGCAATAAAAAGACAGAATAAAACGCACGGTGTTGGGTCGTTTGTTCATAAACGCGGGG
TTCGGTCCCAGGGCTGGCACTCTGTCGATACCCCACCGAGACCCCATTGGGGCCAATACGCCCGCGTTTC
TTCCTTTTCCCCACCCCACCCCCCAAGTTCGGGTGAAGGCCCAGGGCTCGCAGCCAACGTCGGGGCGGCA
GGCCCTGCCATAGCCTCAGGTTACTCATATATACTTTAGATTGATTTAAAACTTCATTTTTAATTTAAAA
GGATCTAGGTGAAGATCCTTTTTGATAATCTCATGACCAAAATCCCTTAACGTGAGTTTTCGTTCCACTG
AGCGTCAGACCCCGTAGAAAAGATCAAAGGATCTTCTTGAGATCCTTTTTTTCTGCGCGTAATCTGCTGC
TTGCAAACAAAAAAACCACCGCTACCAGCGGTGGTTTGTTTGCCGGATCAAGAGCTACCAACTCTTTTTC
CGAAGGTAACTGGCTTCAGCAGAGCGCAGATACCAAATACTGTTCTTCTAGTGTAGCCGTAGTTAGGCCA
CCACTTCAAGAACTCTGTAGCACCGCCTACATACCTCGCTCTGCTAATCCTGTTACCAGTGGCTGCTGCC
AGTGGCGATAAGTCGTGTCTTACCGGGTTGGACTCAAGACGATAGTTACCGGATAAGGCGCAGCGGTCGG
GCTGAACGGGGGGTTCGTGCACACAGCCCAGCTTGGAGCGAACGACCTACACCGAACTGAGATACCTACA
GCGTGAGCTATGAGAAAGCGCCACGCTTCCCGAAGGGAGAAAGGCGGACAGGTATCCGGTAAGCGGCAGG
GTCGGAACAGGAGAGCGCACGAGGGAGCTTCCAGGGGGAAACGCCTGGTATCTTTATAGTCCTGTCGGGT
TTCGCCACCTCTGACTTGAGCGTCGATTTTTGTGATGCTCGTCAGGGGGGCGGAGCCTATGGAAAAACGC
CAGCAACGCGGCCTTTTTACGGTTCCTGGCCTTTTGCTGGCCTTTTGCTCACATGTTCTTTCCTGCGTTA
TCCCCTGATTCTGTGGATAACCGTATTACCGCC
